Addgene plasmid #128369: pPEE29
Purpose: (Empty Backbone) Complementation in Cryptococcus neoformans. Targets DNA constructs to a Safe Haven Site 5, a small gene-free region. Contains the nourseothricin resistance marker (NAT)
Depositing lab: James Fraser. Depositing organization: University of Queensland. Publication: amdS as a dominant recyclable marker in Cryptococcus neoformans. Erpf PE, Stephenson CJ, Fraser JA. Fungal Genet Biol. 2019 Jun 17;131:103241. doi: 10.1016/j.fgb.2019.103241. PubMed 31220607.
Backbone
  Vector backbone: pBlueScript II SK(-)
  Backbone manufacturer: Stratagene
  Vector type: Unspecified
  Selectable markers: Nourseothricin
Growth in bacteria
  Bacterial resistance: Ampicillin, 100 μg/mL
  Growth temperature: 37°C
  Growth strain: DH5alpha
  Copy number: High Copy
Gene/Insert
  Gene/Insert name: Noureothricin (NAT)
  Species: Synthetic
  Promoter: ACT1
  Cloning method: Gibson Cloning
Terms and licenses: Academic/Nonprofit Terms; Industry Terms: Not Available to Industry
Depositor comments: Contains the Safe Haven Site 5 sequence (CNAG_05670 - CNAG_05671) in the backbone of pBluescript II SK- to enable integration into the C. neoformans genome via homologous recombination, in addition to a linker sequence containing multiple rare-cutting restriction enzyme cut sites to facilitate linearization prior to biolistic transformation. Importantly, as the Safe Haven and marker fragments were inserted into the pBluescript II SK- backbone in place of the f1 origin of replication, each plasmid still retains the original multicloning site and blue/white screening capabilities. Linearization of the safe haven constructs is made possible by the inclusion of a linker containing cut sites for three rare cutting restriction enzymes, BaeI, AscI and PacI. To use the vectors, the gene of interest is subcloned into the standard pBluescript II SK- multicloning site.
How to cite: pPEE29 was a gift from James Fraser (Addgene plasmid # 128369 ; http://n2t.net/addgene:128369 ; RRID:Addgene_128369)
