[The description below was written by a language model from this plasmid's Addgene catalogue record and pLannotate feature annotations shown in this document.]
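Description:
pPEE29 is an empty-backbone integrating vector for gene complementation in the pathogenic yeast Cryptococcus neoformans, built on pBluescript II SK(-). In E. coli it is maintained as a high-copy plasmid through its ColE1/pUC-type origin and selected with ampicillin via the β-lactamase gene. According to the depositor, the fungal-specific modules were inserted by Gibson assembly in place of the f1 origin. This is consistent with the 5,870 nt annotated sequence, in which only short f1/M13 origin fragments remain. Because that location was used, the standard pBluescript cloning region is intact: the lac promoter and operator, flanking T3 and T7 promoters, the multiple cloning site and the lacZα fragment are all annotated, so blue/white screening is still available when a gene of interest is subcloned into the MCS.

The fungal payload consists of two parts. The first is a nourseothricin (NAT) resistance marker recorded as driven by the ACT1 promoter. The feature table detects its coding sequence as a streptothricin acetyltransferase related to that of Streptomyces lavendulae, although the promoter and any terminator are not themselves annotated. The second is the Safe Haven Site 5 sequence, a small gene-free intergenic region between CNAG_05670 and CNAG_05671. It provides homology for targeted integration into the C. neoformans genome by homologous recombination, again without being picked up by the automated annotation. A linker carrying BaeI, AscI and PacI rare-cutter sites allows the plasmid to be linearized before biolistic transformation. The design directs complementing constructs to a defined neutral locus rather than to random or ectopic sites, with transformants selected on nourseothricin.
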