Features (pLannotate 1.2.2; 14 found; start..end, strand, type, name):
    751..767     -  rep_origin     f1 ori (fragment): f1 bacteriophage origin of replication; arrow indicates direction of (+) strand synthesis
    794..898     +  promoter       AmpR promoter: bla
    899..1759    +  CDS            AmpR: β-lactamase; bla; confers resistance to ampicillin, carbenicillin, and related antibiotics
   1930..2518    +  rep_origin     ori: high-copy-number ColE1/pMB1/pBR322/pUC origin of replication
   2701..2793    +  CDS            lacI (fragment): lac repressor; lacI; The lac repressor binds to the lac operator to inhibit transcription in E. coli. This inhibition can be relieved by adding lactose or isopropyl-β-D-thiogalactopyranoside (IPTG).
   2806..2827    +  protein_bind   CAP binding site: CAP binding activates transcription in the presence of cAMP. E. coli catabolite activator protein
   2842..2872    +  promoter       lac promoter: promoter for the E. coli lac operon
   2880..2896    +  protein_bind   lac operator: The lac repressor binds to the lac operator to inhibit transcription in E. coli. This inhibition can be relieved by adding lactose or isopropyl-β-D-thiogalactopyranoside (IPTG). lac repressor encoded by lacI
   2941..2959    +  promoter       T3 promoter: promoter for bacteriophage T3 RNA polymerase
   2972..3079    +  misc_feature   MCS: pBluescript multiple cloning site
   3088..3106    -  promoter       T7 promoter: promoter for bacteriophage T7 RNA polymerase
   3114..3269    +  CDS            lacZα (fragment): LacZα fragment of β-galactosidase; lacZ fragment
   3273..3404    -  rep_origin     M13 ori (fragment): M13 bacteriophage origin of replication; arrow indicates direction of (+) strand synthesis
   4267..4815    +  CDS            sta: STA_STRLA - Experimental evidence at protein level: Swiss-Prot protein existence level 1. Involved in resistance to streptothricin, a broad-spectrum antibiotic produced by streptomycetes. Detoxifies streptothricin via acetylation of the beta amino group of the first beta-lysyl moiety of streptothricin. From Streptomyces lavendulae.
>Addgene plasmid #128369 | pPEE29 | addgene full sequence | sequence record 254099 | Addgene NGS Result
CTGAAAACATGCACTGTAAAATGATAAATGCAATCGATGTTGTTTGTATAGGTAGAAAAACAGGATCAAA
AGGGGGGTACATCCTTTTCTGTGGATACCAGTACATGCACATCCATAGACCATCTGCCATTCTCTTTTGC
TGTGATTCATTGAAGTCCAGTGCCACCCCCAAATCAAGCTATTCTTGCACCGTCTATCCATTTACATTTC
CAGCCATGGTGAACACACCTTTCCAAGGTCTGTTACAATGGGAAGAGAAACAAACAGGAACCCATAGAAA
GAAGGAAGGTGCCACAAGGGTCATGACAGGGTCCATTGCCACACTTCAGCAGCAATTGGCAGCCCTATGC
ATGAGAATAAAAATAATAAAATATCATGCATAGGACAAAGGCTGGACAGAGCCCAATGTCACATTTCAGC
ATCAGACTGGACAAAGCCTGGTGCCATGTTTCAGCATCAAGCTAGACAAAGCCTAATGCTGCATTTCAGC
ACCAATTTTCACCTGCCAACATCATCCCATGCATGGGAATAAATCCTACCATGTGGTGAGAACAAGTGGT
GGTGAGGGCTCTGCACTTACACAGGAATATCAGCAATCCCAGCGAACAGGTATGATACTTCTTCTGTTCC
ACCCTATTTGTCATGAGCCTACATGAAGTAGAAGAAATAAGAGATCATAGGAGGGAGTTATGTAATGAAG
GGAAGCAAGATTGTTTCAGATAAGGAGGTCCAGCTGGAGTACTTTGTGAAGCCGCTACAGGGCGCGTCAG
GTGGCACTTTTCGGGGAAATGTGCGCGGAACCCCTATTTGTTTATTTTTCTAAATACATTCAAATATGTA
TCCGCTCATGAGACAATAACCCTGATAAATGCTTCAATAATATTGAAAAAGGAAGAGTATGAGTATTCAA
CATTTCCGTGTCGCCCTTATTCCCTTTTTTGCGGCATTTTGCCTTCCTGTTTTTGCTCACCCAGAAACGC
TGGTGAAAGTAAAAGATGCTGAAGATCAGTTGGGTGCACGAGTGGGTTACATCGAACTGGATCTCAACAG
CGGTAAGATCCTTGAGAGTTTTCGCCCCGAAGAACGTTTTCCAATGATGAGCACTTTTAAAGTTCTGCTA
TGTGGCGCGGTATTATCCCGTATTGACGCCGGGCAAGAGCAACTCGGTCGCCGCATACACTATTCTCAGA
ATGACTTGGTTGAGTACTCACCAGTCACAGAAAAGCATCTTACGGATGGCATGACAGTAAGAGAATTATG
CAGTGCTGCCATAACCATGAGTGATAACACTGCGGCCAACTTACTTCTGACAACGATCGGAGGACCGAAG
GAGCTAACCGCTTTTTTGCACAACATGGGGGATCATGTAACTCGCCTTGATCGTTGGGAACCGGAGCTGA
ATGAAGCCATACCAAACGACGAGCGTGACACCACGATGCCTGTAGCAATGGCAACAACGTTGCGCAAACT
ATTAACTGGCGAACTACTTACTCTAGCTTCCCGGCAACAATTAATAGACTGGATGGAGGCGGATAAAGTT
GCAGGACCACTTCTGCGCTCGGCCCTTCCGGCTGGCTGGTTTATTGCTGATAAATCTGGAGCCGGTGAGC
GTGGGTCTCGCGGTATCATTGCAGCACTGGGGCCAGATGGTAAGCCCTCCCGTATCGTAGTTATCTACAC
GACGGGGAGTCAGGCAACTATGGATGAACGAAATAGACAGATCGCTGAGATAGGTGCCTCACTGATTAAG
CATTGGTAACTGTCAGACCAAGTTTACTCATATATACTTTAGATTGATTTAAAACTTCATTTTTAATTTA
AAAGGATCTAGGTGAAGATCCTTTTTGATAATCTCATGACCAAAATCCCTTAACGTGAGTTTTCGTTCCA
CTGAGCGTCAGACCCCGTAGAAAAGATCAAAGGATCTTCTTGAGATCCTTTTTTTCTGCGCGTAATCTGC
TGCTTGCAAACAAAAAAACCACCGCTACCAGCGGTGGTTTGTTTGCCGGATCAAGAGCTACCAACTCTTT
TTCCGAAGGTAACTGGCTTCAGCAGAGCGCAGATACCAAATACTGTTCTTCTAGTGTAGCCGTAGTTAGG
CCACCACTTCAAGAACTCTGTAGCACCGCCTACATACCTCGCTCTGCTAATCCTGTTACCAGTGGCTGCT
GCCAGTGGCGATAAGTCGTGTCTTACCGGGTTGGACTCAAGACGATAGTTACCGGATAAGGCGCAGCGGT
CGGGCTGAACGGGGGGTTCGTGCACACAGCCCAGCTTGGAGCGAACGACCTACACCGAACTGAGATACCT
ACAGCGTGAGCTATGAGAAAGCGCCACGCTTCCCGAAGGGAGAAAGGCGGACAGGTATCCGGTAAGCGGC
AGGGTCGGAACAGGAGAGCGCACGAGGGAGCTTCCAGGGGGAAACGCCTGGTATCTTTATAGTCCTGTCG
GGTTTCGCCACCTCTGACTTGAGCGTCGATTTTTGTGATGCTCGTCAGGGGGGCGGAGCCTATGGAAAAA
CGCCAGCAACGCGGCCTTTTTACGGTTCCTGGCCTTTTGCTGGCCTTTTGCTCACATGTTCTTTCCTGCG
TTATCCCCTGATTCTGTGGATAACCGTATTACCGCCTTTGAGTGAGCTGATACCGCTCGCCGCAGCCGAA
CGACCGAGCGCAGCGAGTCAGTGAGCGAGGAAGCGGAAGAGCGCCCAATACGCAAACCGCCTCTCCCCGC
GCGTTGGCCGATTCATTAATGCAGCTGGCACGACAGGTTTCCCGACTGGAAAGCGGGCAGTGAGCGCAAC
GCAATTAATGTGAGTTAGCTCACTCATTAGGCACCCCAGGCTTTACACTTTATGCTTCCGGCTCGTATGT
TGTGTGGAATTGTGAGCGGATAACAATTTCACACAGGAAACAGCTATGACCATGATTACGCCAAGCGCGC
AATTAACCCTCACTAAAGGGAACAAAAGCTGGAGCTCCACCGCGGTGGCGGCCGCTCTAGAACTAGTGGA
TCCCCCGGGCTGCAGGAATTCGATATCAAGCTTATCGATACCGTCGACCTCGAGGGGGGGCCCGGTACCC
AATTCGCCCTATAGTGAGTCGTATTACGCGCGCTCACTGGCCGTCGTTTTACAACGTCGTGACTGGGAAA
ACCCTGGCGTTACCCAACTTAATCGCCTTGCAGCACATCCCCCTTTCGCCAGCTGGCGTAATAGCGAAGA
GGCCCGCACCGATCGCCCTTCCCAACAGTTGCGCAGCCTGAATGGCGAATGGAAATTGTAAGCGTTAATA
TTTTGTTAAAATTCGCGTTAAATTTTTGTTAAATCAGCTCATTTTTTTAACCAATAGGCCGAAATCGGCA
AAATCCCTTATAAATCAAAAGAATAGACCGAGATAGGGTTGAGTCCATGGCTGCGAGGATGTGAGCTGGA
GAGCGGCGCACGGGAAGGGGAGGACTCACATAAGCATGCAGGATTCGAGTGGCATGGTGTGCACTGAGTG
TATGGTTGTCGGAGGAGAGGATGATGGTAACAACAATAGCAGCAACGTCACTCGACGCGCGTCCGGTGTG
CCACACGGGGTAACGCCGAGTCGCCGTCAGGGTCGCCGAGACCACTCTCACAGCGTCACCGTTGGCACCA
GCTCAGCTTACAGCTTCTATCCTCCGCCAGCATCCACATACATCCCCTATACCGCATCCCCCACCCACTG
CCCAAGGTGAGTCATCTTCCCGCCCCCTTCCCTTGCCCGCCACTCAGTCCTCCATCCTCCACTAATCCAC
CTTATCGCACCCACCGCCTATCGCACATCCGAGCACAATGCTGGGCCTGCCAGGGGCTGCTAGATGGTGC
TCTCCCCACGCTGATCTGCATGCCGGCCATTGGATCATGGGTGCTAGGTGCTGGGTGCTGGATGTTGGAT
GCTGGATGCTGGGTGCACGCTTGGTCATTTCCTTCCAGGATTGACGGTCGCCGAGAGGACGACGTGGCGT
TCGACAACGAGGGCCGATAGCACCGCATCGCCTCGACCTGCATCCATCTCGCCTTGTCCTTTTGGTGCAA
CAATCCATCCGTGCTGGTGCCACACGCATAGCTGGAAGAGATGGATGTGCGTTGAACAGAGCTGCCGTCA
GGACTTTTTGGTGCACGGACCCTATTGTCCTCCCCAATCTTCACCGCGTCTCCTAATATGCAGCCTCTTT
GCTAATTGTCTTTTTCCATTAGTAAACTCGCCCAACATGTCTATGGCTGCCGCCACTCTTGACGACACTG
CTTACCGATACCGTACCTCCGTCCCTGGCGACGCCGAGGCCATCGAGGCCCTTGACGGCTCCTTCACCAC
CGACACCGTCTTCCGTGTCACCGCCACCGGCGACGGCTTCACCCTTCGAGAGGTTCCTGTTGACCCTCCC
CTTACCAAGGTTTTCCCCGACGACGAGTCTGACGACGAGTCTGACGACGGCGAGGACGGCGACCCTGACT
CCCGAACTTTCGTCGCTTACGGCGACGACGGCGACCTTGCTGGCTTCGTTGTCGTCTCTTACTCCGGCTG
GAACCGTCGACTTACCGTCGAGGACATCGAGGTCGCCCCTGAGCACCGAGGCCACGGCGTCGGCCGTGCT
TTGATGGGCCTCGCTACTGAGTTCGCCCGTGAGCGAGGCGCCGGCCACCTCTGGCTTGAGGTCACCAACG
TTAACGCCCCTGCTATCCACGCTTACCGACGAATGGGCTTCACCCTCTGCGGCCTTGACACCGCCCTTTA
CGACGGCACCGCCTCTGACGGCGAGCAGGCTCTCTACATGTCCATGCCCTGCCCCTAAGAATTCGTGAAG
GCGGTAAGGGGTTAATTTTCCTTAGAGGGTGTATATATACATATTAGAGAAGTGATACAATTTTAGCACA
CTGCGAATTCGAGACAGACATCGTGTCAATCATCTTTTTTGACATTATATGCCCATTAATCTATCTACAG
ACAACAATACCATCCTTCCCACCCTCAGCAACGCCGTTGAATCCTCAGGATCTTCATGGCTCCTTGTCTC
TGAAACCAGGAAGCTAGTTTCTACATCTCTTCCGTGTTAATACAGATAAACCGGTCCTCAAGCTCCCAGT
ACTCACTCTCATCTTACCTTGCACCACCTTCAACATAAACTTACTCCACTAGTATATAAGCTTGCCTGAT
CTTCCCAAGTGAATATACCTCTGTCCTATACCATATGCCAACAGACAAGTGTCAAGAGGTATATCATACA
TATATGTCATGATGCTATGCAGAAGTGACACCCGAAACCTCCACCTCTCTCAGCTGCCGAACCAAAGTAC
CTCCACCTCTGATGACTGCAGCTGATCGTCTAAATTCTCTTTGGGTTCTCGACATCTCTCTTCACCCTTC
GGCCTCTTTCCAGCCATCTCTCTGCCTTCCTGTCTCCCTCGAGCTATCTATACATGCTCTGGTCAGCATG
CTCACCACCTCCTCGGGCCCCATCCGGTACCTGAGTCAGCAGTATGAGAAAGATGAGTAAGCAAGGAAAA
CTAGGAAAAGTATATAAACCATAGTTTATAGTTTTCATAGCTTTCCTCAGAAAATCAATACTGTTGTCTT
CTCTTACCTTGTCCCAGTCCCTTTGCCTCTTTCCACCTTCCAGACCTTCCAACATCTAAAAGTCGCATCG
GTCAGCCATTAGTCTGGCTCCTGTTCCCTTTCAGGCCTCGGCTATTCTGTCCTCATCCTTCCTTCTCGCC
ACCCTCTTCGATTGAGCGTCGGGCTTTTACGCTGACCGGCGTGACATCCCTGACAATATATCTCATTGCT
TAGTTAAACTACAGCTTTCTATCTCGTCTCCATTAATTAACACAAGTATCGTGGCGCGCC
